>Addgene plasmid #142077 | TFORF2423 | addgene full sequence | sequence record 397481 | Addgene NGS Result
ATGCAAAGCATGCGTCTCAATTAGTCAGCAACCATAGTCCCGCCCCTAACTCCGCCCATCCCGCCCCTAA
CTCCGCCCAGTTCCGCCCATTCTCCGCCCCATGGCTGACTAATTTTTTTTATTTATGCAGAGGCCGAGGC
CGCCTCGGCCTCTGAGCTATTCCAGAAGTAGTGAGGAGGCTTTTTTGGAGGCCTAGGCTTTTGCAAAAAG
CTTTCTAGAGGTACCACCGGAGCTTACCATGACCGAGTACAAGCCCACGGTGCGCCTCGCCACCCGCGAC
GACGTCCCCAGGGCCGTACGCACCCTCGCCGCCGCGTTCGCCGACTACCCCGCCACGCGCCACACCGTCG
ATCCGGACCGCCACATCGAGCGGGTCACCGAGCTGCAAGAACTCTTCCTCACGCGCGTCGGGCTCGACAT
CGGCAAGGTGTGGGTCGCGGACGACGGCGCCGCCGTGGCGGTCTGGACCACGCCGGAGAGCGTCGAAGCG
GGGGCGGTGTTCGCCGAGATCGGCCCGCGCATGGCCGAGTTGAGCGGTTCCCGGCTGGCCGCGCAGCAAC
AGATGGAAGGCCTCCTGGCGCCGCACCGGCCCAAGGAGCCCGCGTGGTTCCTGGCCACCGTCGGCGTCTC
GCCCGACCACCAGGGCAAGGGTCTGGGCAGCGCCGTCGTGCTCCCCGGAGTGGAGGCGGCCGAGCGCGCC
GGGGTGCCCGCCTTCCTGGAGACCTCCGCGCCCCGCAACCTCCCCTTCTACGAGCGGCTCGGCTTCACCG
TCACCGCCGACGTCGAGGTGCCCGAAGGACCGCGCACCTGGTGCATGACCCGCAAGCCCGGTGCCAGTTA
ACGAATTCTAGATCTTGAGACAAATGGCAGTATTCATCCACAATTTTAAAAGAAAAGGGGGGATTGGGGG
GTACAGTGCAGGGGAAAGAATAGTAGACATAATAGCAACAGACATACAAACTAAAGAATTACAAAAACAA
ATTACAAAAATTCAAAATTTTCGGGTTTATTACAGGGACAGCAGAGATCCACTTTGGCGCCGGCTCGAGG
CCTGCAGGTGCAAAGATGGATAAAGTTTTAAACAGAGAGGAATCTTTGCAGCTAATGGACCTTCTAGGTC
TTGAAAGGAGTGGGAATTGGCTCCGGTGCCCGTCAGTGGGCAGAGCGCACATCGCCCACAGTCCCCGAGA
AGTTGGGGGGAGGGGTCGGCAATTGAACCGGTGCCTAGAGAAGGTGGCGCGGGGTAAACTGGGAAAGTGA
TGTCGTGTACTGGCTCCGCCTTTTTCCCGAGGGTGGGGGAGAACCGTATATAAGTGCAGTAGTCGCCGTG
AACGTTCTTTTTCGCAACGGGTTTGCCGCCAGAACACAGGTAAGTGCCGTGTGTGGTTCCCGCGGGCCTG
GCCTCTTTACGGGTTATGGCCCTTGCGTGCCTTGAATTACTTCCACCTGGCTGCAGTACGTGATTCTTGA
TCCCGAGCTTCGGGTTGGAAGTGGGTGGGAGAGTTCGAGGCCTTGCGCTTAAGGAGCCCCTTCGCCTCGT
GCTTGAGTTGAGGCCTGGCCTGGGCGCTGGGGCCGCCGCGTGCGAATCTGGTGGCACCTTCGCGCCTGTC
TCGCTGCTTTCGATAAGTCTCTAGCCATTTAAAATTTTTGATGACCTGCTGCGACGCTTTTTTTCTGGCA
AGATAGTCTTGTAAATGCGGGCCAAGATCTGCACACTGGTATTTCGGTTTTTGGGGCCGCGGGCGGCGAC
GGGGCCCGTGCGTCCCAGCGCACATGTTCGGCGAGGCGGGGCCTGCGAGCGCGGCCACCGAGAATCGGAC
GGGGGTAGTCTCAAGCTGGCCGGCCTGCTCTGGTGCCTGGCCTCGCGCCGCCGTGTATCGCCCCGCCCTG
GGCGGCAAGGCTGGCCCGGTCGGCACCAGTTGCGTGAGCGGAAAGATGGCCGCTTCCCGGCCCTGCTGCA
GGGAGCTCAAAATGGAGGACGCGGCGCTCGGGAGAGCGGGCGGGTGAGTCACCCACACAAAGGAAAAGGG
CCTTTCCGTCCTCAGCCGTCGCTTCATGTGACTCCACGGAGTACCGGGCGCCGTCCAGGCACCTCGATTA
GTTCTCGAGCTTTTGGAGTACGTCGTCTTTAGGTTGGGGGGAGGGGTTTTATGCGATGGAGTTTCCCCAC
ACTGAGTGGGTGGAGACTGAAGTTAGGCCAGCTTGGCACTTGATGTAATTCTCCTTGGAATTTGCCCTTT
TTGAGTTTGGATCTTGGTTCATTCTCAAGCCTCAGACAGTGGTTCAAAGTTTTTTTCTTCCATTTCAGGT
GTCGTGAGGCTAGCACCGCCACCATGGACCCCGCAGGGGCAGCAGACCCCTCAGTGCCTCCCAATCCTTT
GACTCACCTGAGCCTGCAGGACAGATCAGAGATGCAGCTGCAGAGCGAAGCCGACAGGCGGAGCCTCCCG
GGCACTTGGACCAGGTCATCCCCAGAGCACACCACCATTCTGAGGGGAGGCGTGCGCAGGTGCCTGCAGC
AACAGTGTGAACAGACTGTGCGGATCCTGCATGCCAAGGTGGCCCAGAAATCATACGGAAATGAGAAGCG
GTTCTTCTGCCCCCCGCCCTGTGTCTACCTCTCGGGGCCTGGCTGGAGGGTGAAGCCAGGGCAGGATCAA
GCTCACCAGGCGGGGGAAACGGGGCCCACGGTCTGCGGTTACATGGGACTGGACAGCGCGTCCGGCAGCG
CCACTGAGACGCAGAAGCTGAATTTCGAGCAGCAGCCGGACTCCAGGGAATTCGGCTGCGCCAAGACCCT
GTACATCTCAGATGCAGACAAGAGGAAGCACTTTCGGCTGGTGCTGCGGCTGGTGCTGCGCGGGGGCCGG
GAGCTGGGTACCTTCCACAGCCGCCTTATCAAGGTCATCTCGAAGCCCTCGCAGAAGAAGCAGTCGCTGA
AAAACACCGATCTGTGCATATCCTCCGGCTCAAAGGTCTCCCTCTTCAACCGCCTGCGCTCTCAGACGGT
CTCCACACGCTACCTCTCTGTGGAGGATGGGGCCTTTGTGGCCAGTGCACGACAGTGGGCTGCCTTCACG
CTCCACCTGGCTGATGGGCACTCTGCCCAAGGAGACTTCCCACCGCGAGAGGGCTACGTTCGCTATGGCT
CCCTGGTGCAGCTCGTCTGCACGGTCACCGGCATCACACTACCTCCCATGATCATCCGTAAAGTAGCAAA
ACAGTGTGCGCTCCTTGATGTGGATGAGCCCATCTCCCAGCTGCACAAGTGTGCATTCCAGTTTCCAGGC
AGTCCCCCAGGAGGGGGTGGCACCTACTTATGCCTTGCCACAGAGAAGGTGGTGCAATTTCAGGCCTCTC
CCTGCCCCAAGGAGGCGAACAGGGCTCTGCTTAACGACAGCTCTTGCTGGACCATCATCGGCACCGAGTC
GGTGGAATTTTCCTTCAGCACCAGCCTGGCGTGTACCCTGGAGCCGGTCACTCCGGTGCCTCTCATCAGC
ACCCTAGAGCTGAGCGGCGGGGGCGACGTGGCCACGCTGGAGCTCCACGGAGAGAACTTCCACGCGGGGC
TCAAGGTGTGGTTTGGGGACGTGGAGGCAGAAACCATGTACAGGTACGGGGTGGAGCCCGCGGTCCCTGG
TGTGCGTGGTGCCGGACGTGGCGGCCTTCTGCAGCGACTGGCGCTGGCTGCGCGCTCCCATCACAATCCC
CATGAGCCTGGTGCGCGCCGACGGGCTCTTCTACCCTAGTAATGAACTAGTCCGTAACTTGAAAGTATTT
CGATTTCTTGGCTTTATATATCTTGTGGAAAGGACGACCGCACAGAGTAGACTTCCTACCGACGCGTTAA
GTCGACAATCAACCTCTGGATTACAAAATTTGTGAAAGATTGACTGGTATTCTTAACTATGTTGCTCCTT
TTACGCTATGTGGATACGCTGCTTTAATGCCTTTGTATCATGCTATTGCTTCCCGTATGGCTTTCATTTT
CTCCTCCTTGTATAAATCCTGGTTGCTGTCTCTTTATGAGGAGTTGTGGCCCGTTGTCAGGCAACGTGGC
GTGGTGTGCACTGTGTTTGCTGACGCAACCCCCACTGGTTGGGGCATTGCCACCACCTGTCAGCTCCTTT
CCGGGACTTTCGCTTTCCCCCTCCCTATTGCCACGGCGGAACTCATCGCCGCCTGCCTTGCCCGCTGCTG
GACAGGGGCTCGGCTGTTGGGCACTGACAATTCCGTGGTGTTGTCGGGGAAATCATCGTCCTTTCCTTGG
CTGCTCGCCTGTGTTGCCACCTGGATTCTGCGCGGGACGTCCTTCTGCTACGTCCCTTCGGCCCTCAATC
CAGCGGACCTTCCTTCCCGCGGCCTGCTGCCGGCTCTGCGGCCTCTTCCGCGTCTTCGCCTTCGCCCTCA
GACGAGTCGGATCTCCCTTTGGGCCGCCTCCCCGCGTCGACTTTAAGACCAATGACTTACAAGGCAGCTG
TAGATCTTAGCCACTTTTTAAAAGAAAAGGGGGGACTGGAAGGGCTAATTCACTCCCAACGAAGACAAGA
TCTGCTTTTTGCTTGTACTGGGTCTCTCTGGTTAGACCAGATCTGAGCCTGGGAGCTCTCTGGCTAACTA
GGGAACCCACTGCTTAAGCCTCAATAAAGCTTGCCTTGAGTGCTTCAAGTAGTGTGTGCCCGTCTGTTGT
GTGACTCTGGTAACTAGAGATCCCTCAGACCCTTTTAGTCAGTGTGGAAAATCTCTAGCAGTACGTATAG
TAGTTCATGTCATCTTATTATTCAGTATTTATAACTTGCAAAGAAATGAATATCAGAGAGTGAGAGGAAC
TTGTTTATTGCAGCTTATAATGGTTACAAATAAAGCAATAGCATCACAAATTTCACAAATAAAGCATTTT
TTTCACTGCATTCTAGTTGTGGTTTGTCCAAACTCATCAATGTATCTTATCATGTCTGGCTCTAGCTATC
CCGCCCCTAACTCCGCCCAGTTCCGCCCATTCTCCGCCCCATGGCTGACTAATTTTTTTTATTTATGCAG
AGGCCGAGGCCGCCTCGGCCTCTGAGCTATTCCAGAAGTAGTGAGGAGGCTTTTTTGGAGGCCTAGGGAC
GTACCCAATTCGCCCTATAGTGAGTCGTATTACGCGCGCTCACTGGCCGTCGTTTTACAACGTCGTGACT
GGGAAAACCCTGGCGTTACCCAACTTAATCGCCTTGCAGCACATCCCCCTTTCGCCAGCTGGCGTAATAG
CGAAGAGGCCCGCACCGATCGCCCTTCCCAACAGTTGCGCAGCCTGAATGGCGAATGGG
[124 nt withheld, positions 5310-5433]
C
[91 nt withheld, positions 5435-5525]
A
[49 nt withheld, positions 5527-5575]
CCTTTGACGTTGGAGTCCACGTTCTTT
[37 nt withheld, positions 5603-5639]
ACCCTATCTCGGTCTATTCTTTTGATTTATAAGGGATTTTGCCGATTTCGGCCTATTGGTTAAAAAATGA
GCTGATTTAACAAAAATTTAACGCGAATTTTAACAAAATATTAACGCTTACAATTTAGGTGGCACTTTTC
GGGGAAATGTGCGCGGAACCCCTATTTGTTTATTTTTCTAAATACATTCAAATATGTATCCGCTCATGAG
ACAATAACCCTGATAAATGCTTCAATAATATTGAAAAAGGAAGAGTATGAGTATTCAACATTTCCGTGTC
GCCCTTATTCCCTTTTTTGCGGCATTTTGCCTTCCTGTTTTTGCTCACCCAGAAACGCTGGTGAAAGTAA
AAGATGCTGAAGATCAGTTGGGTGCACGAGTGGGTTACATCGAACTGGATCTCAACAGCGGTAAGATCCT
TGAGAGTTTTCGCCCCGAAGAACGTTTTCCAATGATGAGCACTTTTAAAGTTCTGCTATGTGGCGCGGTA
TTATCCCGTATTGACGCCGGGCAAGAGCAACTCGGTCGCCGCATACACTATTCTCAGAATGACTTGGTTG
AGTACTCACCAGTCACAGAAAAGCATCTTACGGATGGCATGACAGTAAGAGAATTATGCAGTGCTGCCAT
AACCATGAGTGATAACACTGCGGCCAACTTACTTCTGACAACGATCGGAGGACCGAAGGAGCTAACCGCT
TTTTTGCACAACATGGGGGATCATGTAACTCGCCTTGATCGTTGGGAACCGGAGCTGAATGAAGCCATAC
CAAACGACGAGCGTGACACCACGATGCCTGTAGCAATGGCAACAACGTTGCGCAAACTATTAACTGGCGA
ACTACTTACTCTAGCTTCCCGGCAACAATTAATAGACTGGATGGAGGCGGATAAAGTTGCAGGACCACTT
CTGCGCTCGGCCCTTCCGGCTGGCTGGTTTATTGCTGATAAATCTGGAGCCGGTGAGCGTGGGTCTCGCG
GTATCATTGCAGCACTGGGGCCAGATGGTAAGCCCTCCCGTATCGTAGTTATCTACACGACGGGGAGTCA
GGCAACTATGGATGAACGAAATAGACAGATCGCTGAGATAGGTGCCTCACTGATTAAGCATTGGTAACTG
TCAGACCAAGTTTACTCATATATACTTTAGATTGATTTAAAACTTCATTTTTAATTTAAAAGGATCTAGG
TGAAGATCCTTTTTGATAATCTCATGACCAAAATCCCTTAACGTGAGTTTTCGTTCCACTGAGCGTCAGA
CCCCGTAGAAAAGATCAAAGGATCTTCTTGAGATCCTTTTTTTCTGCGCGTAATCTGCTGCTTGCAAACA
AAAAAACCACCGCTACCAGCGGTGGTTTGTTTGCCGGATCAAGAGCTACCAACTCTTTTTCCGAAGGTAA
CTGGCTTCAGCAGAGCGCAGATACCAAATACTGTTCTTCTAGTGTAGCCGTAGTTAGGCCACCACTTCAA
GAACTCTGTAGCACCGCCTACATACCTCGCTCTGCTAATCCTGTTACCAGTGGCTGCTGCCAGTGGCGAT
AAGTCGTGTCTTACCGGGTTGGACTCAAGACGATAGTTACCGGATAAGGCGCAGCGGTCGGGCTGAACGG
GGGGTTCGTGCACACAGCCCAGCTTGGAGCGAACGACCTACACCGAACTGAGATACCTACAGCGTGAGCT
ATGAGAAAGCGCCACGCTTCCCGAAGGGAGAAAGGCGGACAGGTATCCGGTAAGCGGCAGGGTCGGAACA
GGAGAGCGCACGAGGGAGCTTCCAGGGGGAAACGCCTGGTATCTTTATAGTCCTGTCGGGTTTCGCCACC
TCTGACTTGAGCGTCGATTTTTGTGATGCTCGTCAGGGGGGCGGAGCCTATGGAAAAACGCCAGCAACGC
GGCCTTTTTACGGTTCCTGGCCTTTTGCTGGCCTTTTGCTCACATGTTCTTTCCTGCGTTATCCCCTGAT
TCTGTGGATAACCGTATTACCGCCTTTGAGTGAGCTGATACCGCTCGCCGCAGCCGAACGACCGAGCGCA
GCGAGTCAGTGAGCGAGGAAGCGGAAGAGCGCCCAATACGCAAACCGCCTCTCCCCGCGCGTTGGCCGAT
TCATTAATGCAGCTGGCACGACAGGTTTCCCGACTGGAAAGCGGGCAGTGAGCGCAACGCAATTAATGTG
AGTTAGCTCACTCATTAGGCACCCCAGGCTTTACACTTTATGCTTCCGGCTCGTATGTTGTGTGGAATTG
TGAGCGGATAACAATTTCACACAGGAAACAGCTATGACCATGATTACGCCAAGCGCGCAATTAACCCTCA
CTAAAGGGAACAAAAGCTGGAGCTGCAAGCTTAATGTAGTCTTATGCAATACTCTTGTAGTCTTGCAACA
TGGTAACGATGAGTTAGCAACATGCCTTACAAGGAGAGAAAAAGCACCGTGCATGCCGATTGGTGGAAGT
AAGGTGGTACGATCGTGCCTTATTAGGAAGGCAACAGACGGGTCTGACATGGATTGGACGAACCACTGAA
TTGCCGCATTGCAGAGATATTGTATTTAAGTGCCTAGCTCGATACATAAACGGGTCTCTCTGGTTAGACC
AGATCTGAGCCTGGGAGCTCTCTGGCTAACTAGGGAACCCACTGCTTAAGCCTCAATAAAGCTTGCCTTG
AGTGCTTCAAGTAGTGTGTGCCCGTCTGTTGTGTGACTCTGGTAACTAGAGATCCCTCAGACCCTTTTAG
TCAGTGTGGAAAATCTCTAGCAGTGGCGCCCGAACAGGGACTTGAAAGCGAAAGGGAAACCAGAGGAGCT
CTCTCGACGCAGGACTCGGCTTGCTGAAGCGCGCACGGCAAGAGGCGAGGGGCGGCGACTGGTGAGTACG
CCAAAAATTTTGACTAGCGGAGGCTAGAAGGAGAGAGATGGGTGCGAGAGCGTCAGTATTAAGCGGGGGA
GAATTAGATCGCGATGGGAAAAAATTCGGTTAAGGCCAGGGGGAAAGAAAAAATATAAATTAAAACATAT
AGTATGGGCAAGCAGGGAGCTAGAACGATTCGCAGTTAATCCTGGCCTGTTAGAAACATCAGAAGGCTGT
AGACAAATACTGGGACAGCTACAACCATCCCTTCAGACAGGATCAGAAGAACTTAGATCATTATATAATA
CAGTAGCAACCCTCTATTGTGTGCATCAAAGGATAGAGATAAAAGACACCAAGGAAGCTTTAGACAAGAT
AGAGGAAGAGCAAAACAAAAGTAAGACCACCGCACAGCAAGCGGCCGCTGATCTTCAGACCTGGAGGAGG
AGATATGAGGGACAATTGGAGAAGTGAATTATATAAATATAAAGTAGTAAAAATTGAACCATTAGGAGTA
GCACCCACCAAGGCAAAGAGAAGAGTGGTGCAGAGAGAAAAAAGAGCAGTGGGAATAGGAGCTTTGTTCC
TTGGGTTCTTGGGAGCAGCAGGAAGCACTATGGGCGCAGCGTCAATGACGCTGACGGTACAGGCCAGACA
ATTATTGTCTGGTATAGTGCAGCAGCAGAACAATTTGCTGAGGGCTATTGAGGCGCAACAGCATCTGTTG
CAACTCACAGTCTGGGGCATCAAGCAGCTCCAGGCAAGAATCCTGGCTGTGGAAAGATACCTAAAGGATC
AACAGCTCCTGGGGATTTGGGGTTGCTCTGGAAAACTCATTTGCACCACTGCTGTGCCTTGGAATGCTAG
TTGGAGTAATAAATCTCTGGAACAGATTTGGAATCACACGACCTGGATGGAGTGGGACAGAGAAATTAAC
AATTACACAAGCTTAATACACTCCTTAATTGAAGAATCGCAAAACCAGCAAGAAAAGAATGAACAAGAAT
TATTGGAATTAGATAAATGGGCAAGTTTGTGGAATTGGTTTAACATAACAAATTGGCTGTGGTATATAAA
ATTATTCATAATGATAGTAGGAGGCTTGGTAGGTTTAAGAATAGTTTTTGCTGTACTTTCTATAGTGAAT
AGAGTTAGGCAGGGATATTCACCATTATCGTTTCAGACCCACCTCCCAACCCCGAGGGGACCCATGCATT
GCATCTCAATTAGTCAGCAACCAGGTGTGGAAAGTCCCCAGGCTCCCCAGCAGGCAGAAGT
Features (pLannotate 1.2.2; 32 found; start..end, strand, type, name):
     58..193     +  rep_origin     SV40 ori: SV40 origin of replication
    239..835     +  CDS            PuroR (fragment): puromycin N-acetyltransferase; pac from Streptomyces; confers resistance to puromycin
    884..1001    +  misc_feature   cPPT/CTS: central polypurine tract and central termination sequence of HIV-1
   1066..1132    +  CDS            small t antigen (fragment): SV40 (simian virus 40) small t antigen
   1139..2317    +  promoter       EF-1α promoter: strong constitutive promoter for human elongation factor EF-1α
   2334..3614    +  CDS            RBPJL (fragment): RBPJL_HUMAN - Also known as RBPL, RBPSUHL. Experimental evidence at protein level: Swiss-Prot protein existence level 1. Putative transcription factor, which cooperates with EBNA2 to activate transcription. From Homo sapiens (Human).
   3625..3750    +  CDS            RBPJL (fragment): RBPJL_HUMAN - Also known as RBPL, RBPSUHL. Experimental evidence at protein level: Swiss-Prot protein existence level 1. Putative transcription factor, which cooperates with EBNA2 to activate transcription. From Homo sapiens (Human).
   3762..3815    +  promoter       U6 promoter (fragment): RNA polymerase III promoter for human U6 snRNA
   3857..4445    +  misc_feature   WPRE: woodchuck hepatitis virus posttranscriptional regulatory element
   4496..4515    +  misc_feature   cPPT/CTS (fragment): central polypurine tract and central termination sequence of HIV-1
   4517..4750    +  LTR            3' LTR (ΔU3): self-inactivating 3' long terminal repeat (LTR) from HIV-1
   4828..4949    +  polyA_signal   SV40 poly(A) signal: SV40 polyadenylation signal
   4968..5103    +  rep_origin     SV40 ori: SV40 origin of replication
   5124..5142    -  promoter       T7 promoter: promoter for bacteriophage T7 RNA polymerase
   5150..5305    +  CDS            lacZα (fragment): LacZα fragment of β-galactosidase; lacZ fragment
   5310..5738    +  rep_origin     f1 ori (sequence partly withheld): f1 bacteriophage origin of replication; arrow indicates direction of (+) strand synthesis
   5791..5895    +  promoter       AmpR promoter: bla
   5896..6756    +  CDS            AmpR: β-lactamase; bla; confers resistance to ampicillin, carbenicillin, and related antibiotics
   6927..7515    +  rep_origin     ori: high-copy-number ColE1/pMB1/pBR322/pUC origin of replication
   7698..7790    +  CDS            lacI (fragment): lac repressor; lacI; The lac repressor binds to the lac operator to inhibit transcription in E. coli. This inhibition can be relieved by adding lactose or isopropyl-β-D-thiogalactopyranoside (IPTG).
   7803..7824    +  protein_bind   CAP binding site: CAP binding activates transcription in the presence of cAMP. E. coli catabolite activator protein
   7839..7869    +  promoter       lac promoter: promoter for the E. coli lac operon
   7877..7893    +  protein_bind   lac operator: The lac repressor binds to the lac operator to inhibit transcription in E. coli. This inhibition can be relieved by adding lactose or isopropyl-β-D-thiogalactopyranoside (IPTG). lac repressor encoded by lacI
   7938..7956    +  promoter       T3 promoter: promoter for bacteriophage T3 RNA polymerase
   7984..8210    +  promoter       RSV promoter: Rous sarcoma virus enhancer/promoter
   8211..8391    +  LTR            5' LTR (truncated): truncated 5' long terminal repeat (LTR) from HIV-1
   8438..8563    +  misc_feature   HIV-1 Ψ: packaging signal of human immunodeficiency virus type 1
   8547..8910    +  CDS            HIV-1 gag (fragment): gag protein from human immunodeficiency virus 1; gag
   9056..9289    +  misc_feature   RRE: The Rev response element (RRE) of HIV-1 allows for Rev-dependent mRNA export from the nucleus to the cytoplasm.
   9666..9692    +  CDS            Rev (fragment): human immunodeficiency virus 1 (HIV-1) Rev protein; rev; enhances nuclear export of unspliced and incompletely spliced viral mRNAs
   9699..9722    +  promoter       SV40 promoter (fragment): SV40 early promoter
   9723..34      +  promoter       SV40 promoter (fragment) (across the origin): SV40 enhancer and early promoter
