[The description below was written by a language model from this plasmid's Addgene catalogue record and pLannotate feature annotations shown in this document.]
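Description:
TFORF2423 is a third-generation-style, self-inactivating lentiviral expression plasmid built on the pLX_TRC317 backbone, carrying the human transcription factor gene RBPJL as one member of a large barcoded transcription factor ORF collection. In bacteria it is maintained through a high-copy ColE1/pUC-type origin and selected with ampicillin via β-lactamase. An f1 origin and remnants of a lac/T7/T3 cloning region are also annotated in the backbone. The record notes a risk of recombination, which is common for LTR-containing plasmids.

The viral genome is transcribed from an RSV promoter fused to a truncated HIV-1 5' LTR, followed by the Ψ packaging signal with a partial gag sequence and the Rev response element for Rev-dependent nuclear export. Downstream, an SV40 early promoter/origin drives the puromycin N-acetyltransferase gene, allowing selection of transduced mammalian cells. A central polypurine tract (cPPT/CTS) follows, which aids nuclear import of the reverse-transcribed genome. The EF-1α promoter then provides strong constitutive expression of the synthesized RBPJL ORF, which the annotation detects as two adjacent fragments matching the human protein. After the ORF, a WPRE enhances transcript stability and expression, and the cassette ends with a ΔU3 3' LTR and an SV40 polyadenylation signal. The short U6 promoter fragment annotated between the ORF and the WPRE is not explained by the record. Each plasmid in the collection carries a unique 24-bp barcode, but the feature table does not mark its position.

The construct is intended for lentiviral overexpression of RBPJL, individually or in pooled screens where barcode sequencing identifies which transcription factor each cell received, for example in directed differentiation studies.
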