Addgene plasmid #142077: TFORF2423
Purpose: Lentiviral vector for overexpressing transcription factor ORFs with unique 24-bp barcodes. Barcodes facilitate identification of transcription factors in pooled screens.
Depositing lab: Feng Zhang. Depositing organization: Broad Institute. Publication: A transcription factor atlas of directed differentiation. Joung J, Ma S, Tay T, Geiger-Schuller KR, Kirchgatterer PC, Verdine VK, Guo B, Arias-Garcia MA, Allen WE, Singh A, Kuksenko O, Abudayyeh OO, Gootenberg JS, Fu Z, Macrae RK, Buenrostro JD, Regev A, Zhang F. Cell. 2023 Jan 5;186(1):209-229.e26. doi: 10.1016/j.cell.2022.11.026. PubMed 36608654.
Backbone
  Vector backbone: pLX_TRC317
  Backbone manufacturer: Broad Institute Genetic Perturbation Platform
  Backbone size w/o insert (bp): 8264
  Vector type: Mammalian Expression, Lentiviral
  Selectable markers: Puromycin
Growth in bacteria
  Bacterial resistance: Ampicillin, 100 μg/mL
  Growth temperature: 37°C
  Growth strain: NEB Stable
  Copy number: High Copy
Gene/Insert
  Gene/Insert name: RBPJL
  Species: H. sapiens (human)
  Insert size (bp): 1517
  Entrez Gene: RBPJL (a.k.a. RBPL, RBPSUHL, SUHL)
  Promoter: EF1a
  Cloning method: Unknown
  Sequencing primers: 5′ GGGTGGAGACTGAAGTTAGGCCAG; 3′ CACATAGCGTAAAAGGAGCAACATAG
Terms and licenses: Academic/Nonprofit Terms; Industry Terms: Not Available to Industry
Depositor comments: NM_001281448,ENST00000372741 . The transcription factor ORF portion of this plasmid was synthesized by Genewiz. Please test multiple small colonies in case of plasmid recombination. To make this collection available in a timely manner, a portion of this collection was not fully sequenced by Addgene. If an Addgene verified full plasmid sequence is not available, please contact us prior to placing an order to request the full sequence.
How to cite: TFORF2423 was a gift from Feng Zhang (Addgene plasmid # 142077 ; http://n2t.net/addgene:142077 ; RRID:Addgene_142077)
