>Addgene plasmid #142077 | TFORF2423 | depositor partial sequence | sequence record 278368 | Insert
ACCGCCACCATGGACCCCGCAGGGGCAGCAGACCCCTCAGTGCCTCCCAATCCTTTGACTCACCTGAGCC
TGCAGGACAGATCAGAGATGCAGCTGCAGAGCGAAGCCGACAGGCGGAGCCTCCCGGGCACTTGGACCAG
GTCATCCCCAGAGCACACCACCATTCTGAGGGGAGGCGTGCGCAGGTGCCTGCAGCAACAGTGTGAACAG
ACTGTGCGGATCCTGCATGCCAAGGTGGCCCAGAAATCATACGGAAATGAGAAGCGGTTCTTCTGCCCCC
CGCCCTGTGTCTACCTCTCGGGGCCTGGCTGGAGGGTGAAGCCAGGGCAGGATCAAGCTCACCAGGCGGG
GGAAACGGGGCCCACGGTCTGCGGTTACATGGGACTGGACAGCGCGTCCGGCAGCGCCACTGAGACGCAG
AAGCTGAATTTCGAGCAGCAGCCGGACTCCAGGGAATTCGGCTGCGCCAAGACCCTGTACATCTCAGATG
CAGACAAGAGGAAGCACTTTCGGCTGGTGCTGCGGCTGGTGCTGCGCGGGGGCCGGGAGCTGGGTACCTT
CCACAGCCGCCTTATCAAGGTCATCTCGAAGCCCTCGCAGAAGAAGCAGTCGCTGAAAAACACCGATCTG
TGCATATCCTCCGGCTCAAAGGTCTCCCTCTTCAACCGCCTGCGCTCTCAGACGGTCTCCACACGCTACC
TCTCTGTGGAGGATGGGGCCTTTGTGGCCAGTGCACGACAGTGGGCTGCCTTCACGCTCCACCTGGCTGA
TGGGCACTCTGCCCAAGGAGACTTCCCACCGCGAGAGGGCTACGTTCGCTATGGCTCCCTGGTGCAGCTC
GTCTGCACGGTCACCGGCATCACACTACCTCCCATGATCATCCGTAAAGTAGCAAAACAGTGTGCGCTCC
TTGATGTGGATGAGCCCATCTCCCAGCTGCACAAGTGTGCATTCCAGTTTCCAGGCAGTCCCCCAGGAGG
GGGTGGCACCTACTTATGCCTTGCCACAGAGAAGGTGGTGCAATTTCAGGCCTCTCCCTGCCCCAAGGAG
GCGAACAGGGCTCTGCTTAACGACAGCTCTTGCTGGACCATCATCGGCACCGAGTCGGTGGAATTTTCCT
TCAGCACCAGCCTGGCGTGTACCCTGGAGCCGGTCACTCCGGTGCCTCTCATCAGCACCCTAGAGCTGAG
CGGCGGGGGCGACGTGGCCACGCTGGAGCTCCACGGAGAGAACTTCCACGCGGGGCTCAAGGTGTGGTTT
GGGGACGTGGAGGCAGAAACCATGTACAGGTACGGGGTGGAGCCCGCGGTCCCTGGTGTGCGTGGTGCCG
GACGTGGCGGCCTTCTGCAGCGACTGGCGCTGGCTGCGCGCTCCCATCACAATCCCCATGAGCCTGGTGC
GCGCCGACGGGCTCTTCTACCCTAGTAATGAACTAGTCCGTAACTTGAAAGTATTTCGATTTCTTGGCTT
TATATATCTTGTGGAAAGGACGACCGCACAGAGTAGACTTCCTACCG
