>Addgene plasmid #142077 | TFORF2423 | depositor partial sequence | sequence record 278369 | Barcode
CCGCACAGAGTAGACTTCCTACCG
